Addgene plasmid #90225: pCW002
Purpose: GST-STh expression plasmid
Depositing lab: James Fleckenstein. Depositing organization: Washington University in Saint Louis. Publication: Molecular determinants of enterotoxigenic Escherichia coli heat-stable toxin secretion and delivery. Zhu Y, Luo Q, Davis SM, Westra C, Vickers TJ, Fleckenstein JM. Infect Immun. 2018 Aug 20. pii: IAI.00526-18. doi: 10.1128/IAI.00526-18. PubMed 30126899.
Backbone
  Vector backbone: pGEX-4t1
  Backbone manufacturer: GE
  Backbone size w/o insert (bp): 4969
  Total vector size (bp): 5047
  Vector type: Bacterial Expression
Growth in bacteria
  Bacterial resistance: Ampicillin, 100 μg/mL
  Growth temperature: 37°C
  Growth strain: DH5alpha
  Copy number: High Copy
Gene/Insert
  Gene/Insert name: sta2 (alt names: linker sequence + mature ST-H sequence from H10407; from heat-stable enterotoxin A2 precursor (STA2))
  Species: Escherichia coli ETEC H10407
  Insert size (bp): 78
  Mutation: linker sequence GATCCCCGGGTACCGAGCTCG between BamH1 and ST
  GenBank ID: FN649418.1 NC_017724
  Promoter: Ptac
  Tag / fusion protein: GST (N terminal on backbone)
  Cloning method: Restriction Enzyme; 5′ cloning site BamH1 (not destroyed); 3′ cloning site EcoR1 (not destroyed)
  Sequencing primers: 5′ ccagcaagtatatagcatgg; 3′ cgcttacagacaagctgtg
Terms and licenses: Academic/Nonprofit Terms; Industry Terms: Not Available to Industry
Depositor comments: The plasmid when expressed in E. coli will produce a fusion protein of GST and the ST-H (ST1b) heat stable toxin. It is not likely that the toxin will be secreted under these conditions. It will likely only have biological activity when purified, and the ST-H peptide fragment is liberated by thrombin cleavage.
How to cite: pCW002 was a gift from James Fleckenstein (Addgene plasmid # 90225)
