[The description below was written by a language model from this plasmid's Addgene catalogue record and pLannotate feature annotations shown in this document.]
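Description:
pCW002 is a bacterial expression plasmid built on the pGEX-4T-1 backbone for producing the heat-stable enterotoxin ST-H (ST1b) of enterotoxigenic Escherichia coli strain H10407 as a glutathione S-transferase fusion. The 5,047 bp plasmid replicates in E. coli from a high-copy ColE1/pMB1-type origin and is selected with ampicillin through the bla β-lactamase gene. It also carries its own lacI gene, so the lac repressor needed to control expression is supplied by the plasmid itself. Remnants typical of the pGEX lineage (bom and rop fragments, a lac promoter/lacZα segment) also appear in the annotation.

The expression cassette consists of the hybrid trp/lac tac promoter followed by a lac operator, which keeps transcription repressed until it is induced with IPTG or lactose. This drives the Schistosoma japonicum GST coding sequence. Downstream of GST, a 78 bp insert was cloned between the BamHI and EcoRI sites, both of which are retained. It comprises a short linker, annotated as a fragment of the pUC18/19 polylinker, followed by the mature ST-H peptide sequence derived from the sta2 (STA2 precursor) gene. Only the mature toxin portion is present, not the full precursor.

According to the depositor, expression in E. coli yields a GST–ST-H fusion that is unlikely to be secreted. It is expected to show biological activity only after purification and release of the ST-H peptide by thrombin cleavage. The thrombin site is implied by this comment but is not separately annotated in the feature table. ST-H activates intestinal guanylate cyclase and raises cGMP in host epithelial cells. The plasmid therefore serves as a source of recombinant toxin for studies of ETEC heat-stable toxin secretion and delivery.
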