Features (pLannotate 1.2.2; 18 found; start..end, strand, type, name):
    183..211     +  promoter       tac promoter: strong E. coli promoter; hybrid between the trp and lac UV5 promoters
    219..235     +  protein_bind   lac operator: The lac repressor binds to the lac operator to inhibit transcription in E. coli. This inhibition can be relieved by adding lactose or isopropyl-β-D-thiogalactopyranoside (IPTG). lac repressor encoded by lacI
    258..911     +  CDS            GST26_SCHJA: Experimental evidence at protein level: Swiss-Prot protein existence level 1. GST isoenzymes appear to play a central role in the parasite detoxification system. Other functions are also suspected including a role in increasing the solubility of haematin in the parasite gut. From Schistosoma japonicum (Blood fluke).
    936..959     -  misc_feature   MCS (fragment): pUC18/19 multiple cloning site
    969..1013    +  CDS            HSTB_ECOLX (fragment): Experimental evidence at protein level: Swiss-Prot protein existence level 1. Toxin which activates the particulate form of guanylate cyclase and increases cyclic GMP levels within the host intestinal epithelial cells. From Escherichia coli.
   1064..1103    +  CDS            rop (fragment): Rop protein, which maintains plasmids at low copy number; rop
   1205..1245    +  misc_feature   bom (fragment): basis of mobility region from pBR322
   1350..1454    +  promoter       AmpR promoter: bla
   1455..2315    +  CDS            AmpR: β-lactamase; bla; confers resistance to ampicillin, carbenicillin, and related antibiotics
   2486..3074    +  rep_origin     ori: high-copy-number ColE1/pMB1/pBR322/pUC origin of replication
   3260..3311    -  misc_feature   bom (fragment): basis of mobility region from pBR322
   3318..3395    +  promoter       lacI promoter: lacI
   3396..4478    +  CDS            lacI: lac repressor; lacI; The lac repressor binds to the lac operator to inhibit transcription in E. coli. This inhibition can be relieved by adding lactose or isopropyl-β-D-thiogalactopyranoside (IPTG).
   4491..4512    +  protein_bind   CAP binding site: CAP binding activates transcription in the presence of cAMP. E. coli catabolite activator protein
   4527..4557    +  promoter       lac promoter: promoter for the E. coli lac operon
   4565..4581    +  protein_bind   lac operator: The lac repressor binds to the lac operator to inhibit transcription in E. coli. This inhibition can be relieved by adding lactose or isopropyl-β-D-thiogalactopyranoside (IPTG). lac repressor encoded by lacI
   4601..4774    +  CDS            lacZα: LacZα fragment of β-galactosidase; lacZ fragment
   5038..107     -  CDS            yciV (fragment) (across the origin): RNAAM_ECOLI - Also known as trpH From Escherichia coli (strain K12).
>Addgene plasmid #90225 | pCW002 | addgene full sequence | sequence record 192858 | Addgene NGS Result
AGCTTATCGACTGCACGGTGCACCAATGCTTCTGGCGTCAGGCAGCCATCGGAAGCTGTGGTATGGCTGT
GCAGGTCGTAAATCACTGCATAATTCGTGTCGCTCAAGGCGCACTCCCGTTCTGGATAATGTTTTTTGCG
CCGACATCATAACGGTTCTGGCAAATATTCTGAAATGAGCTGTTGACAATTAATCATCGGCTCGTATAAT
GTGTGGAATTGTGAGCGGATAACAATTTCACACAGGAAACAGTATTCATGTCCCCTATACTAGGTTATTG
GAAAATTAAGGGCCTTGTGCAACCCACTCGACTTCTTTTGGAATATCTTGAAGAAAAATATGAAGAGCAT
TTGTATGAGCGCGATGAAGGTGATAAATGGCGAAACAAAAAGTTTGAATTGGGTTTGGAGTTTCCCAATC
TTCCTTATTATATTGATGGTGATGTTAAATTAACACAGTCTATGGCCATCATACGTTATATAGCTGACAA
GCACAACATGTTGGGTGGTTGTCCAAAAGAGCGTGCAGAGATTTCAATGCTTGAAGGAGCGGTTTTGGAT
ATTAGATACGGTGTTTCGAGAATTGCATATAGTAAAGACTTTGAAACTCTCAAAGTTGATTTTCTTAGCA
AGCTACCTGAAATGCTGAAAATGTTCGAAGATCGTTTATGTCATAAAACATATTTAAATGGTGATCATGT
AACCCATCCTGACTTCATGTTGTATGACGCTCTTGATGTTGTTTTATACATGGACCCAATGTGCCTGGAT
GCGTTCCCAAAATTAGTTTGTTTTAAAAAACGTATTGAAGCTATCCCACAAATTGATAAGTACTTGAAAT
CCAGCAAGTATATAGCATGGCCTTTGCAGGGCTGGCAAGCCACGTTTGGTGGTGGCGACCATCCTCCAAA
ATCGGATCTGGTTCCGCGTGGATCCGATCCCCGGGTACCGAGCTCGAATAGTAGCAATTACTGCTGTGAA
TTGTGTTGTAATCCTGCTTGTACCGGGTGCTATTGAGAATTCCCGGGTCGACTCGAGCGGCCGCATCGTG
ACTGACTGACGATCTGCCTCGCGCGTTTCGGTGATGACGGTGAAAACCTCTGACACATGCAGCTCCCGGA
GACGGTCACAGCTTGTCTGTAAGCGGATGCCGGGAGCAGACAAGCCCGTCAGGGCGCGTCAGCGGGTGTT
GGCGGGTGTCGGGGCGCAGCCATGACCCAGTCACGTAGCGATAGCGGAGTGTATAATTCTTGAAGACGAA
AGGGCCTCGTGATACGCCTATTTTTATAGGTTAATGTCATGATAATAATGGTTTCTTAGACGTCAGGTGG
CACTTTTCGGGGAAATGTGCGCGGAACCCCTATTTGTTTATTTTTCTAAATACATTCAAATATGTATCCG
CTCATGAGACAATAACCCTGATAAATGCTTCAATAATATTGAAAAAGGAAGAGTATGAGTATTCAACATT
TCCGTGTCGCCCTTATTCCCTTTTTTGCGGCATTTTGCCTTCCTGTTTTTGCTCACCCAGAAACGCTGGT
GAAAGTAAAAGATGCTGAAGATCAGTTGGGTGCACGAGTGGGTTACATCGAACTGGATCTCAACAGCGGT
AAGATCCTTGAGAGTTTTCGCCCCGAAGAACGTTTTCCAATGATGAGCACTTTTAAAGTTCTGCTATGTG
GCGCGGTATTATCCCGTGTTGACGCCGGGCAAGAGCAACTCGGTCGCCGCATACACTATTCTCAGAATGA
CTTGGTTGAGTACTCACCAGTCACAGAAAAGCATCTTACGGATGGCATGACAGTAAGAGAATTATGCAGT
GCTGCCATAACCATGAGTGATAACACTGCGGCCAACTTACTTCTGACAACGATCGGAGGACCGAAGGAGC
TAACCGCTTTTTTGCACAACATGGGGGATCATGTAACTCGCCTTGATCGTTGGGAACCGGAGCTGAATGA
AGCCATACCAAACGACGAGCGTGACACCACGATGCCTGCAGCAATGGCAACAACGTTGCGCAAACTATTA
ACTGGCGAACTACTTACTCTAGCTTCCCGGCAACAATTAATAGACTGGATGGAGGCGGATAAAGTTGCAG
GACCACTTCTGCGCTCGGCCCTTCCGGCTGGCTGGTTTATTGCTGATAAATCTGGAGCCGGTGAGCGTGG
GTCTCGCGGTATCATTGCAGCACTGGGGCCAGATGGTAAGCCCTCCCGTATCGTAGTTATCTACACGACG
GGGAGTCAGGCAACTATGGATGAACGAAATAGACAGATCGCTGAGATAGGTGCCTCACTGATTAAGCATT
GGTAACTGTCAGACCAAGTTTACTCATATATACTTTAGATTGATTTAAAACTTCATTTTTAATTTAAAAG
GATCTAGGTGAAGATCCTTTTTGATAATCTCATGACCAAAATCCCTTAACGTGAGTTTTCGTTCCACTGA
GCGTCAGACCCCGTAGAAAAGATCAAAGGATCTTCTTGAGATCCTTTTTTTCTGCGCGTAATCTGCTGCT
TGCAAACAAAAAAACCACCGCTACCAGCGGTGGTTTGTTTGCCGGATCAAGAGCTACCAACTCTTTTTCC
GAAGGTAACTGGCTTCAGCAGAGCGCAGATACCAAATACTGTCCTTCTAGTGTAGCCGTAGTTAGGCCAC
CACTTCAAGAACTCTGTAGCACCGCCTACATACCTCGCTCTGCTAATCCTGTTACCAGTGGCTGCTGCCA
GTGGCGATAAGTCGTGTCTTACCGGGTTGGACTCAAGACGATAGTTACCGGATAAGGCGCAGCGGTCGGG
CTGAACGGGGGGTTCGTGCACACAGCCCAGCTTGGAGCGAACGACCTACACCGAACTGAGATACCTACAG
CGTGAGCTATGAGAAAGCGCCACGCTTCCCGAAGGGAGAAAGGCGGACAGGTATCCGGTAAGCGGCAGGG
TCGGAACAGGAGAGCGCACGAGGGAGCTTCCAGGGGGAAACGCCTGGTATCTTTATAGTCCTGTCGGGTT
TCGCCACCTCTGACTTGAGCGTCGATTTTTGTGATGCTCGTCAGGGGGGCGGAGCCTATGGAAAAACGCC
AGCAACGCGGCCTTTTTACGGTTCCTGGCCTTTTGCTGGCCTTTTGCTCACATGTTCTTTCCTGCGTTAT
CCCCTGATTCTGTGGATAACCGTATTACCGCCTTTGAGTGAGCTGATACCGCTCGCCGCAGCCGAACGAC
CGAGCGCAGCGAGTCAGTGAGCGAGGAAGCGGAAGAGCGCCTGATGCGGTATTTTCTCCTTACGCATCTG
TGCGGTATTTCACACCGCATAAATTCCGACACCATCGAATGGCGCAAAACCTTTCGCGGTATGGCATGAT
AGCGCCCGGAAGAGAGTCAATTCAGGGTGGTGAATGTGAAACCAGTAACGTTATACGATGTCGCAGAGTA
TGCCGGTGTCTCTTATCAGACCGTTTCCCGCGTGGTGAACCAGGCCAGCCACGTTTCTGCGAAAACGCGG
GAAAAAGTGGAAGCGGCGATGGCGGAGCTGAATTACATTCCCAACCGCGTGGCACAACAACTGGCGGGCA
AACAGTCGTTGCTGATTGGCGTTGCCACCTCCAGTCTGGCCCTGCACGCGCCGTCGCAAATTGTCGCGGC
GATTAAATCTCGCGCCGATCAACTGGGTGCCAGCGTGGTGGTGTCGATGGTAGAACGAAGCGGCGTCGAA
GCCTGTAAAGCGGCGGTGCACAATCTTCTCGCGCAACGCGTCAGTGGGCTGATCATTAACTATCCGCTGG
ATGACCAGGATGCCATTGCTGTGGAAGCTGCCTGCACTAATGTTCCGGCGTTATTTCTTGATGTCTCTGA
CCAGACACCCATCAACAGTATTATTTTCTCCCATGAAGACGGTACGCGACTGGGCGTGGAGCATCTGGTC
GCATTGGGTCACCAGCAAATCGCGCTGTTAGCGGGCCCATTAAGTTCTGTCTCGGCGCGTCTGCGTCTGG
CTGGCTGGCATAAATATCTCACTCGCAATCAAATTCAGCCGATAGCGGAACGGGAAGGCGACTGGAGTGC
CATGTCCGGTTTTCAACAAACCATGCAAATGCTGAATGAGGGCATCGTTCCCACTGCGATGCTGGTTGCC
AACGATCAGATGGCGCTGGGCGCAATGCGCGCCATTACCGAGTCCGGGCTGCGCGTTGGTGCGGATATCT
CGGTAGTGGGATACGACGATACCGAAGACAGCTCATGTTATATCCCGCCGTTAACCACCATCAAACAGGA
TTTTCGCCTGCTGGGGCAAACCAGCGTGGACCGCTTGCTGCAACTCTCTCAGGGCCAGGCGGTGAAGGGC
AATCAGCTGTTGCCCGTCTCACTGGTGAAAAGAAAAACCACCCTGGCGCCCAATACGCAAACCGCCTCTC
CCCGCGCGTTGGCCGATTCATTAATGCAGCTGGCACGACAGGTTTCCCGACTGGAAAGCGGGCAGTGAGC
GCAACGCAATTAATGTAAGTTAGCTCACTCATTAGGCACCCCAGGCTTTACACTTTATGCTTCCGGCTCG
TATGTTGTGTGGAATTGTGAGCGGATAACAATTTCACACAGGAAACAGCTATGACCATGATTACGGATTC
ACTGGCCGTCGTTTTACAACGTCGTGACTGGGAAAACCCTGGCGTTACCCAACTTAATCGCCTTGCAGCA
CATCCCCCTTTCGCCAGCTGGCGTAATAGCGAAGAGGCCCGCACCGATCGCCCTTCCCAACAGTTGCGCA
GCCTGAATGGCGAATGGCGCTTTGCCTGGTTTCCGGCACCAGAAGCGGTGCCGGAAAGCTGGCTGGAGTG
CGATCTTCCTGAGGCCGATACTGTCGTCGTCCCCTCAAACTGGCAGATGCACGGTTACGATGCGCCCATC
TACACCAACGTGACCTATCCCATTACGGTCAATCCGCCGTTTGTTCCCACGGAGAATCCGACGGGTTGTT
ACTCGCTCACATTTAATGTTGATGAAAGCTGGCTACAGGAAGGCCAGACGCGAATTATTTTTGATGGCGT
TGGAATT
