>Addgene plasmid #90225 | pCW002 | depositor partial sequence | sequence record 192859 | Primers GST-3 and GST-5
AATGAGCTGTTGACAATTAATCATCGGCTCGTATAATGTGTGGAATTGTGAGCGGATAACAATTTCACAC
AGGAAACAGTATTCATGTCCCCTATACTAGGTTATTGGAAAATTAAGGGCCTTGTGCAACCCACTCGACT
TCTTTTGGAATATCTTGAAGAAAAATATGAAGAGCATTTGTATGAGCGCGATGAAGGTGATAAATGGCGA
AACAAAAAGTTTGAATTGGGTTTGGAGTTTCCCAATCTTCCTTATTATATTGATGGTGATGTTAAATTAA
CACAGTCTATGGCCATCATACGTTATATAGCTGACAAGCACAACATGTTGGGTGGTTGTCCAAAAGAGCG
TGCAGAGATTTCAATGCTTGAAGGAGCGGTTTTGGATATTAGATACGGTGTTTCGAGAATTGCATATAGT
AAAGACTTTGAAACTCTCAAAGTTGATTTTCTTAGCAAGCTACCTGAAATGCTGAAAATGTTCGAAGATC
GTTTATGTCATAAAACATATTTAAATGGTGATCATGTAACCCATCCTGACTTCATGTTGTATGACGCTCT
TGATGTTGTTTTATACATGGACCCAATGTGCCTGGATGCGTTCCCAAAATTAGTTTGTTTTAAAAAACGT
ATTGAAGCTATCCCACAAATTGATAAGTACTTGAAATCCAGCAAGTATATAGCATGGCCTTTGCAGGGCT
GGCAAGCCACGTTTGGTGGTGGCGACCATCCTCCAAAATCGGATCTGGTTCCGCGTGGATCCGATCCCCG
GGTACCGAGCTCGAATAGTAGCAATTACTGCTGTGAATTGTGTTGTAATCCTGCTTGTACCGGGTGCTAT
TGAGAATTCCCGGGTCGACTCGAGCGGCCGCATCGTGACTGACTGACGATCTGCCTCGCGCGTTTCGGTG
ATGACGGTGAAAACCTCTGACACATGCAGCTCCCGGAGACGGTCACAGCTTGTCTGTAAGCGGATGCCGG
GAGCAGACAAGCCCGTCAGGGCGCGTCAGCGGGTGTTGGCGGGTGTCGGGGCGCAGCCATGACCCAGTCA
CGTAGCGATAGCGGAGTGTATAATTCTTGAAGACGAAAGGGCCTCGTGATACGCCTATTTTTATAGGTTA
ATGTCATGATAATAATGGTTTCTTAGACGTCAGGTGGCACTTTTCGGGGAAATGTGCGCGGAACCCCTAT
TTGTTTATTTTTCTAAATACATTCAAATATGTATCCGCTCATGAGACAATAACCCTGATAAATGCTTCAA
TAATATTGAAAAAGGAAGAGTATGAGTATTCAACATTTCCGTGTCGCCCTTATTCCCTTTTTTGCGGCAT
TTTGCCTTCCTGTTTTTGCTCACCCAGAAACGCTGGTGAAAGTAAAAGATGCTGAAGATCAGTTGGGTGC
ACGAGTGGGTTACATCGAACTGGATCTCAACAGCGGTAAGATCCTTGAGAGTTTTCGCCCCGAAGAACGT
TTTCCAATGATGAGCACTTTTAAAGTTCTGCTATGTGGCGCGGTATTATCCCGTGTTGACGCCGGGCAAG
AGCAACTCGGTCGCCGCATACACTATTCTCAGAATGACTTGGTTGAGTACTCACCAGTCACAGAAAAGCA
TCTTACGGATGGCATGACAGTAAGAGAATTATGCAGTGCTGCCATAACCATGAGTGATAACACTGCGGCC
AACTTACTTCTGACA
